Addgene plasmid #183318: CROP_C9_Puro_RARA
Purpose: All-in-One CRISPRko system with a guide RNA that targets RARA gene
Depositing lab: Prashant Mali. Depositing organization: University of California, San Diego (UCSD). Publication: Integrated genome and tissue engineering enables screening of cancer vulnerabilities in physiologically relevant perfusable ex vivo cultures. Hu M, Lei XY, Larson JD, McAlonis M, Ford K, McDonald D, Mach K, Rusert JM, Wechsler-Reya RJ, Mali P. Biomaterials. 2022 Jan;280:121276. doi: 10.1016/j.biomaterials.2021.121276. Epub 2021 Dec 2. PubMed 34890975.
Backbone
  Vector backbone: CROPseq
  Vector type: Lentiviral
Growth in bacteria
  Bacterial resistance: Ampicillin, 100 μg/mL
  Growth temperature: 37°C
  Growth strain: NEB Stable
  Copy number: High Copy
Gene/Insert
  Gene/Insert name: RARA
  gRNA/shRNA sequence: GATCTGGTCGGCGATGGTGA
  Species: Synthetic
  Cloning method: Gibson Cloning
Terms and licenses: Academic/Nonprofit Terms; Industry Terms: Not Available to Industry
How to cite: CROP_C9_Puro_RARA was a gift from Prashant Mali (Addgene plasmid # 183318 ; http://n2t.net/addgene:183318 ; RRID:Addgene_183318)
