[The description below was written by a language model from this plasmid's Addgene catalogue record and pLannotate feature annotations shown in this document.]
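Description:
CROP_C9_Puro_RARA is an 11.7 kb all-in-one lentiviral CRISPR knockout plasmid built on the CROPseq backbone, carrying a single guide RNA directed against the RARA gene. It is propagated in E. coli through a high-copy ColE1/pUC-type origin with ampicillin selection (AmpR); an f1 origin and remnants of a lac/lacZα cloning region, flanked by T3 and T7 promoters, are also present in the bacterial backbone. The viral portion has a third-generation layout. An RSV promoter drives a truncated HIV-1 5' LTR, followed by the Ψ packaging signal with a partial gag sequence, the RRE for Rev-dependent export of the genomic RNA, and the cPPT/CTS element. An SV40 poly(A) signal and SV40 origin lie downstream of the 3' LTR.

Within the provirus, an EF-1α core promoter drives Streptococcus pyogenes Cas9 followed by a puromycin N-acetyltransferase coding sequence, so transduced cells can be selected with puromycin. The annotation does not identify the linker between the two reading frames. A WPRE follows to enhance transcript expression. The human U6 promoter, the RARA spacer (inserted by Gibson cloning) and the SpCas9 gRNA scaffold sit just upstream of the annotated truncated 3' LTR. This matches the CROP-seq design, in which a guide cassette placed in the 3' LTR region is copied to the 5' LTR during reverse transcription. It is also carried on the polyadenylated Pol II transcript, so guide identity can be read from mRNA.

Because nuclease, guide and selection marker are delivered together, a single transduction suffices to disrupt RARA. The associated publication concerns screening of cancer vulnerabilities in perfusable ex vivo tissue cultures.
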