Features (pLannotate 1.2.2; 30 found; start..end, strand, type, name):
     58..76      +  promoter       T3 promoter: promoter for bacteriophage T3 RNA polymerase
    104..330     +  promoter       RSV promoter: Rous sarcoma virus enhancer/promoter
    331..511     +  LTR            5' LTR (truncated): truncated 5' long terminal repeat (LTR) from HIV-1
    558..683     +  misc_feature   HIV-1 Ψ: packaging signal of human immunodeficiency virus type 1
    667..1030    +  CDS            HIV-1 gag (fragment): gag protein from human immunodeficiency virus 1; gag
   1176..1409    +  misc_feature   RRE: The Rev response element (RRE) of HIV-1 allows for Rev-dependent mRNA export from the nucleus to the cytoplasm.
   1819..1936    +  misc_feature   cPPT/CTS: central polypurine tract and central termination sequence of HIV-1
   2002..2068    +  CDS            small t antigen (fragment): SV40 (simian virus 40) small t antigen
   2082..2099    +  CDS            small t antigen (fragment): SV40 (simian virus 40) small t antigen
   2125..2336    +  promoter       EF-1α core promoter: core promoter for human elongation factor EF-1α
   2361..6464    +  CDS            Cas9: Cas9 (Csn1) endonuclease from the Streptococcus pyogenes Type II CRISPR/Cas system generates RNA-guided double strand breaks in DNA
   6603..7202    +  CDS            PuroR (fragment): puromycin N-acetyltransferase; pac from Streptomyces; confers resistance to puromycin
   7218..7806    +  misc_feature   WPRE: woodchuck hepatitis virus posttranscriptional regulatory element
   7802..7912    +  CDS            nef (fragment): NEF_HV1LA - Experimental evidence at protein level: Swiss-Prot protein existence level 1. Extracellular Nef protein targets CD4(+) T-lymphocytes for apoptosis by interacting with CXCR4 surface receptors. From Human immunodeficiency virus type 1 group M subtype B (isolate Lai) (HIV-1).
   7932..7958    +  CDS            Rev (fragment): human immunodeficiency virus 1 (HIV-1) Rev protein; rev; enhances nuclear export of unspliced and incompletely spliced viral mRNAs
   7962..8202    +  promoter       U6 promoter: RNA polymerase III promoter for human U6 snRNA
   8232..8307    +  misc_RNA       gRNA scaffold: guide RNA scaffold for the Streptococcus pyogenes CRISPR/Cas9 system
   8360..8540    +  LTR            5' LTR (truncated): truncated 5' long terminal repeat (LTR) from HIV-1
   8618..8739    +  polyA_signal   SV40 poly(A) signal: SV40 polyadenylation signal
   8779..8914    +  rep_origin     SV40 ori: SV40 origin of replication
   8935..8953    -  promoter       T7 promoter: promoter for bacteriophage T7 RNA polymerase
   8961..9116    +  CDS            lacZα (fragment): LacZα fragment of β-galactosidase; lacZ fragment
   9121..9549    +  rep_origin     f1 ori (sequence partly withheld): f1 bacteriophage origin of replication; arrow indicates direction of (+) strand synthesis
   9602..9706    +  promoter       AmpR promoter: bla
   9707..10567   +  CDS            AmpR: β-lactamase; bla; confers resistance to ampicillin, carbenicillin, and related antibiotics
  10738..11326   +  rep_origin     ori: high-copy-number ColE1/pMB1/pBR322/pUC origin of replication
  11509..11601   +  CDS            lacI (fragment): lac repressor; lacI; The lac repressor binds to the lac operator to inhibit transcription in E. coli. This inhibition can be relieved by adding lactose or isopropyl-β-D-thiogalactopyranoside (IPTG).
  11614..11635   +  protein_bind   CAP binding site: CAP binding activates transcription in the presence of cAMP. E. coli catabolite activator protein
  11650..11680   +  promoter       lac promoter: promoter for the E. coli lac operon
  11684..15      +  protein_bind   lac operator (fragment) (across the origin): The lac repressor binds to the lac operator to inhibit transcription in E. coli. This inhibition can be relieved by adding lactose or isopropyl-β-D-thiogalactopyranoside (IPTG). lac repressor encoded by lacI
>Addgene plasmid #183318 | CROP_C9_Puro_RARA | addgene full sequence | sequence record 362664 | Addgene NGS Result
GAGCGGATAACAATTTCACACAGGAAACAGCTATGACCATGATTACGCCAAGCGCGCAATTAACCCTCAC
TAAAGGGAACAAAAGCTGGAGCTGCAAGCTTAATGTAGTCTTATGCAATACTCTTGTAGTCTTGCAACAT
GGTAACGATGAGTTAGCAACATGCCTTACAAGGAGAGAAAAAGCACCGTGCATGCCGATTGGTGGAAGTA
AGGTGGTACGATCGTGCCTTATTAGGAAGGCAACAGACGGGTCTGACATGGATTGGACGAACCACTGAAT
TGCCGCATTGCAGAGATATTGTATTTAAGTGCCTAGCTCGATACATAAACGGGTCTCTCTGGTTAGACCA
GATCTGAGCCTGGGAGCTCTCTGGCTAACTAGGGAACCCACTGCTTAAGCCTCAATAAAGCTTGCCTTGA
GTGCTTCAAGTAGTGTGTGCCCGTCTGTTGTGTGACTCTGGTAACTAGAGATCCCTCAGACCCTTTTAGT
CAGTGTGGAAAATCTCTAGCAGTGGCGCCCGAACAGGGACTTGAAAGCGAAAGGGAAACCAGAGGAGCTC
TCTCGACGCAGGACTCGGCTTGCTGAAGCGCGCACGGCAAGAGGCGAGGGGCGGCGACTGGTGAGTACGC
CAAAAATTTTGACTAGCGGAGGCTAGAAGGAGAGAGATGGGTGCGAGAGCGTCAGTATTAAGCGGGGGAG
AATTAGATCGCGATGGGAAAAAATTCGGTTAAGGCCAGGGGGAAAGAAAAAATATAAATTAAAACATATA
GTATGGGCAAGCAGGGAGCTAGAACGATTCGCAGTTAATCCTGGCCTGTTAGAAACATCAGAAGGCTGTA
GACAAATACTGGGACAGCTACAACCATCCCTTCAGACAGGATCAGAAGAACTTAGATCATTATATAATAC
AGTAGCAACCCTCTATTGTGTGCATCAAAGGATAGAGATAAAAGACACCAAGGAAGCTTTAGACAAGATA
GAGGAAGAGCAAAACAAAAGTAAGACCACCGCACAGCAAGCGGCCGCTGATCTTCAGACCTGGAGGAGGA
GATATGAGGGACAATTGGAGAAGTGAATTATATAAATATAAAGTAGTAAAAATTGAACCATTAGGAGTAG
CACCCACCAAGGCAAAGAGAAGAGTGGTGCAGAGAGAAAAAAGAGCAGTGGGAATAGGAGCTTTGTTCCT
TGGGTTCTTGGGAGCAGCAGGAAGCACTATGGGCGCAGCGTCAATGACGCTGACGGTACAGGCCAGACAA
TTATTGTCTGGTATAGTGCAGCAGCAGAACAATTTGCTGAGGGCTATTGAGGCGCAACAGCATCTGTTGC
AACTCACAGTCTGGGGCATCAAGCAGCTCCAGGCAAGAATCCTGGCTGTGGAAAGATACCTAAAGGATCA
ACAGCTCCTGGGGATTTGGGGTTGCTCTGGAAAACTCATTTGCACCACTGCTGTGCCTTGGAATGCTAGT
TGGAGTAATAAATCTCTGGAACAGATTTGGAATCACACGACCTGGATGGAGTGGGACAGAGAAATTAACA
ATTACACAAGCTTAATACACTCCTTAATTGAAGAATCGCAAAACCAGCAAGAAAAGAATGAACAAGAATT
ATTGGAATTAGATAAATGGGCAAGTTTGTGGAATTGGTTTAACATAACAAATTGGCTGTGGTATATAAAA
TTATTCATAATGATAGTAGGAGGCTTGGTAGGTTTAAGAATAGTTTTTGCTGTACTTTCTATAGTGAATA
GAGTTAGGCAGGGATATTCACCATTATCGTTTCAGAATCTTGAGACAAATGGCAGTATTCATCCACAATT
TTAAAAGAAAAGGGGGGATTGGGGGGTACAGTGCAGGGGAAAGAATAGTAGACATAATAGCAACAGACAT
ACAAACTAAAGAATTACAAAAACAAATTACAAAAATTCAAAATTTTCGGGTTTATTACAGGGACAGCAGA
GATCCACTTTGGCGCCGGCTCGAGGGGGCCCGGGTGCAAAGATGGATAAAGTTTTAAACAGAGAGGAATC
TTTGCAGCTAATGGACCTTCTAGGTCTTGAAAGGAGTGGGAATTGGCTCCGTAGGTCTTGAAAGGAGTGG
GAATTGGCTCCGGTGCCCGTCAGTGGGCAGAGCGCACATCGCCCACAGTCCCCGAGAAGTTGGGGGGAGG
GGTCGGCAATTGATCCGGTGCCTAGAGAAGGTGGCGCGGGGTAAACTGGGAAAGTGATGTCGTGTACTGG
CTCCGCCTTTTTCCCGAGGGTGGGGGAGAACCGTATATAAGTGCAGTAGTCGCCGTGAACGTTCTTTTTC
GCAACGGGTTTGCCGCCAGAACACAGGACCGGTTCTAGAGCGCTGCCACCATGGACAAGAAGTACAGCAT
CGGCCTGGACATCGGCACCAACTCTGTGGGCTGGGCCGTGATCACCGACGAGTACAAGGTGCCCAGCAAG
AAATTCAAGGTGCTGGGCAACACCGACCGGCACAGCATCAAGAAGAACCTGATCGGAGCCCTGCTGTTCG
ACAGCGGCGAAACAGCCGAGGCCACCCGGCTGAAGAGAACCGCCAGAAGAAGATACACCAGACGGAAGAA
CCGGATCTGCTATCTGCAAGAGATCTTCAGCAACGAGATGGCCAAGGTGGACGACAGCTTCTTCCACAGA
CTGGAAGAGTCCTTCCTGGTGGAAGAGGATAAGAAGCACGAGCGGCACCCCATCTTCGGCAACATCGTGG
ACGAGGTGGCCTACCACGAGAAGTACCCCACCATCTACCACCTGAGAAAGAAACTGGTGGACAGCACCGA
CAAGGCCGACCTGCGGCTGATCTATCTGGCCCTGGCCCACATGATCAAGTTCCGGGGCCACTTCCTGATC
GAGGGCGACCTGAACCCCGACAACAGCGACGTGGACAAGCTGTTCATCCAGCTGGTGCAGACCTACAACC
AGCTGTTCGAGGAAAACCCCATCAACGCCAGCGGCGTGGACGCCAAGGCCATCCTGTCTGCCAGACTGAG
CAAGAGCAGACGGCTGGAAAATCTGATCGCCCAGCTGCCCGGCGAGAAGAAGAATGGCCTGTTCGGAAAC
CTGATTGCCCTGAGCCTGGGCCTGACCCCCAACTTCAAGAGCAACTTCGACCTGGCCGAGGATGCCAAAC
TGCAGCTGAGCAAGGACACCTACGACGACGACCTGGACAACCTGCTGGCCCAGATCGGCGACCAGTACGC
CGACCTGTTTCTGGCCGCCAAGAACCTGTCCGACGCCATCCTGCTGAGCGACATCCTGAGAGTGAACACC
GAGATCACCAAGGCCCCCCTGAGCGCCTCTATGATCAAGAGATACGACGAGCACCACCAGGACCTGACCC
TGCTGAAAGCTCTCGTGCGGCAGCAGCTGCCTGAGAAGTACAAAGAGATTTTCTTCGACCAGAGCAAGAA
CGGCTACGCCGGCTACATTGACGGCGGAGCCAGCCAGGAAGAGTTCTACAAGTTCATCAAGCCCATCCTG
GAAAAGATGGACGGCACCGAGGAACTGCTCGTGAAGCTGAACAGAGAGGACCTGCTGCGGAAGCAGCGGA
CCTTCGACAACGGCAGCATCCCCCACCAGATCCACCTGGGAGAGCTGCACGCCATTCTGCGGCGGCAGGA
AGATTTTTACCCATTCCTGAAGGACAACCGGGAAAAGATCGAGAAGATCCTGACCTTCCGCATCCCCTAC
TACGTGGGCCCTCTGGCCAGGGGAAACAGCAGATTCGCCTGGATGACCAGAAAGAGCGAGGAAACCATCA
CCCCCTGGAACTTCGAGGAAGTGGTGGACAAGGGCGCTTCCGCCCAGAGCTTCATCGAGCGGATGACCAA
CTTCGATAAGAACCTGCCCAACGAGAAGGTGCTGCCCAAGCACAGCCTGCTGTACGAGTACTTCACCGTG
TATAACGAGCTGACCAAAGTGAAATACGTGACCGAGGGAATGAGAAAGCCCGCCTTCCTGAGCGGCGAGC
AGAAAAAGGCCATCGTGGACCTGCTGTTCAAGACCAACCGGAAAGTGACCGTGAAGCAGCTGAAAGAGGA
CTACTTCAAGAAAATCGAGTGCTTCGACTCCGTGGAAATCTCCGGCGTGGAAGATCGGTTCAACGCCTCC
CTGGGCACATACCACGATCTGCTGAAAATTATCAAGGACAAGGACTTCCTGGACAATGAGGAAAACGAGG
ACATTCTGGAAGATATCGTGCTGACCCTGACACTGTTTGAGGACAGAGAGATGATCGAGGAACGGCTGAA
AACCTATGCCCACCTGTTCGACGACAAAGTGATGAAGCAGCTGAAGCGGCGGAGATACACCGGCTGGGGC
AGGCTGAGCCGGAAGCTGATCAACGGCATCCGGGACAAGCAGTCCGGCAAGACAATCCTGGATTTCCTGA
AGTCCGACGGCTTCGCCAACAGAAACTTCATGCAGCTGATCCACGACGACAGCCTGACCTTTAAAGAGGA
CATCCAGAAAGCCCAGGTGTCCGGCCAGGGCGATAGCCTGCACGAGCACATTGCCAATCTGGCCGGCAGC
CCCGCCATTAAGAAGGGCATCCTGCAGACAGTGAAGGTGGTGGACGAGCTCGTGAAAGTGATGGGCCGGC
ACAAGCCCGAGAACATCGTGATCGAAATGGCCAGAGAGAACCAGACCACCCAGAAGGGACAGAAGAACAG
CCGCGAGAGAATGAAGCGGATCGAAGAGGGCATCAAAGAGCTGGGCAGCCAGATCCTGAAAGAACACCCC
GTGGAAAACACCCAGCTGCAGAACGAGAAGCTGTACCTGTACTACCTGCAGAATGGGCGGGATATGTACG
TGGACCAGGAACTGGACATCAACCGGCTGTCCGACTACGATGTGGACCATATCGTGCCTCAGAGCTTTCT
GAAGGACGACTCCATCGACAACAAGGTGCTGACCAGAAGCGACAAGAACCGGGGCAAGAGCGACAACGTG
CCCTCCGAAGAGGTCGTGAAGAAGATGAAGAACTACTGGCGGCAGCTGCTGAACGCCAAGCTGATTACCC
AGAGAAAGTTCGACAATCTGACCAAGGCCGAGAGAGGCGGCCTGAGCGAACTGGATAAGGCCGGCTTCAT
CAAGAGACAGCTGGTGGAAACCCGGCAGATCACAAAGCACGTGGCACAGATCCTGGACTCCCGGATGAAC
ACTAAGTACGACGAGAATGACAAGCTGATCCGGGAAGTGAAAGTGATCACCCTGAAGTCCAAGCTGGTGT
CCGATTTCCGGAAGGATTTCCAGTTTTACAAAGTGCGCGAGATCAACAACTACCACCACGCCCACGACGC
CTACCTGAACGCCGTCGTGGGAACCGCCCTGATCAAAAAGTACCCTAAGCTGGAAAGCGAGTTCGTGTAC
GGCGACTACAAGGTGTACGACGTGCGGAAGATGATCGCCAAGAGCGAGCAGGAAATCGGCAAGGCTACCG
CCAAGTACTTCTTCTACAGCAACATCATGAACTTTTTCAAGACCGAGATTACCCTGGCCAACGGCGAGAT
CCGGAAGCGGCCTCTGATCGAGACAAACGGCGAAACCGGGGAGATCGTGTGGGATAAGGGCCGGGATTTT
GCCACCGTGCGGAAAGTGCTGAGCATGCCCCAAGTGAATATCGTGAAAAAGACCGAGGTGCAGACAGGCG
GCTTCAGCAAAGAGTCTATCCTGCCCAAGAGGAACAGCGATAAGCTGATCGCCAGAAAGAAGGACTGGGA
CCCTAAGAAGTACGGCGGCTTCGACAGCCCCACCGTGGCCTATTCTGTGCTGGTGGTGGCCAAAGTGGAA
AAGGGCAAGTCCAAGAAACTGAAGAGTGTGAAAGAGCTGCTGGGGATCACCATCATGGAAAGAAGCAGCT
TCGAGAAGAATCCCATCGACTTTCTGGAAGCCAAGGGCTACAAAGAAGTGAAAAAGGACCTGATCATCAA
GCTGCCTAAGTACTCCCTGTTCGAGCTGGAAAACGGCCGGAAGAGAATGCTGGCCTCTGCCGGCGAACTG
CAGAAGGGAAACGAACTGGCCCTGCCCTCCAAATATGTGAACTTCCTGTACCTGGCCAGCCACTATGAGA
AGCTGAAGGGCTCCCCCGAGGATAATGAGCAGAAACAGCTGTTTGTGGAACAGCACAAGCACTACCTGGA
CGAGATCATCGAGCAGATCAGCGAGTTCTCCAAGAGAGTGATCCTGGCCGACGCTAATCTGGACAAAGTG
CTGTCCGCCTACAACAAGCACCGGGATAAGCCCATCAGAGAGCAGGCCGAGAATATCATCCACCTGTTTA
CCCTGACCAATCTGGGAGCCCCTGCCGCCTTCAAGTACTTTGACACCACCATCGACCGGAAGAGGTACAC
CAGCACCAAAGAGGTGCTGGACGCCACCCTGATCCACCAGAGCATCACCGGCCTGTACGAGACACGGATC
GACCTGTCTCAGCTGGGAGGCGACAAGCGACCTGCCGCCACAAAGAAGGCTGGACAGGCTAAGAAGAAGA
AAGATTACAAAGACGATGACGATAAGGGATCCGGCGCAACAAACTTCTCTCTGCTGAAACAAGCCGGAGA
TGTCGAAGAGAATCCTGGACCGATGACCGAGTACAAGCCCACGGTGCGCCTCGCCACCCGCGACGACGTC
CCCAGGGCCGTACGCACCCTCGCCGCCGCGTTCGCCGACTACCCCGCCACGCGCCACACCGTCGATCCGG
ACCGCCACATCGAGCGGGTCACCGAGCTGCAAGAACTCTTCCTCACGCGCGTCGGGCTCGACATCGGCAA
GGTGTGGGTCGCGGACGACGGCGCCGCCGTGGCGGTCTGGACCACGCCGGAGAGCGTCGAAGCGGGGGCG
GTGTTCGCCGAGATCGGCCCGCGCATGGCCGAGTTGAGCGGTTCCCGGCTGGCCGCGCAGCAACAGATGG
AAGGCCTCCTGGCGCCGCACCGGCCCAAGGAGCCCGCGTGGTTCCTGGCCACCGTCGGAGTCTCGCCCGA
CCACCAGGGCAAGGGTCTGGGCAGCGCCGTCGTGCTCCCCGGAGTGGAGGCGGCCGAGCGCGCCGGGGTG
CCCGCCTTCCTGGAGACCTCCGCGCCCCGCAACCTCCCCTTCTACGAGCGGCTCGGCTTCACCGTCACCG
CCGACGTCGAGGTGCCCGAAGGACCGCGCACCTGGTGCATGACCCGCAAGCCCGGTGCCTGAACGCGTTA
AGTCGACAATCAACCTCTGGATTACAAAATTTGTGAAAGATTGACTGGTATTCTTAACTATGTTGCTCCT
TTTACGCTATGTGGATACGCTGCTTTAATGCCTTTGTATCATGCTATTGCTTCCCGTATGGCTTTCATTT
TCTCCTCCTTGTATAAATCCTGGTTGCTGTCTCTTTATGAGGAGTTGTGGCCCGTTGTCAGGCAACGTGG
CGTGGTGTGCACTGTGTTTGCTGACGCAACCCCCACTGGTTGGGGCATTGCCACCACCTGTCAGCTCCTT
TCCGGGACTTTCGCTTTCCCCCTCCCTATTGCCACGGCGGAACTCATCGCCGCCTGCCTTGCCCGCTGCT
GGACAGGGGCTCGGCTGTTGGGCACTGACAATTCCGTGGTGTTGTCGGGGAAATCATCGTCCTTTCCTTG
GCTGCTCGCCTGTGTTGCCACCTGGATTCTGCGCGGGACGTCCTTCTGCTACGTCCCTTCGGCCCTCAAT
CCAGCGGACCTTCCTTCCCGCGGCCTGCTGCCGGCTCTGCGGCCTCTTCCGCGTCTTCGCCTTCGCCCTC
AGACGAGTCGGATCTCCCTTTGGGCCGCCTCCCCGCGTCGACTTTAAGACCAATGACTTACAAGGCAGCT
GTAGATCTTAGCCACTTTTTAAAAGAAAAGGGGGGACTGGAAGGGCTAATTCACTCCCAACGAAGACAAG
ATTTCACCATTATCGTTTCAGACCCACCTCCCAACCCCGAGGGGACCCAGAGAGGGCCTATTTCCCATGA
TTCCTTCATATTTGCATATACGATACAAGGCTGTTAGAGAGATAATTAGAATTAATTTGACTGTAAACAC
AAAGATATTAGTACAAAATACGTGACGTAGAAAGTAATAATTTCTTGGGTAGTTTGCAGTTTTAAAATTA
TGTTTTAAAATGGACTATCATATGCTTACCGTAACTTGAAAGTATTTCGATTTCTTGGCTTTATATATCT
TGTGGAAAGGACGAAACACCGGATCTGGTCGGCGATGGTGAGTTTTAGAGCTAGAAATAGCAAGTTAAAA
TAAGGCTAGTCCGTTATCAACTTGAAAAAGTGGCACCGAGTCGGTGCTTTTTTAAGCTTGGCGTAACTAG
ATCTTGAGACACTGCTTTTTGCTTGTACTGGGTCTCTCTGGTTAGACCAGATCTGAGCCTGGGAGCTCTC
TGGCTAACTAGGGAACCCACTGCTTAAGCCTCAATAAAGCTTGCCTTGAGTGCTTCAAGTAGTGTGTGCC
CGTCTGTTGTGTGACTCTGGTAACTAGAGATCCCTCAGACCCTTTTAGTCAGTGTGGAAAATCTCTAGCA
GTACGTATAGTAGTTCATGTCATCTTATTATTCAGTATTTATAACTTGCAAAGAAATGAATATCAGAGAG
TGAGAGGAACTTGTTTATTGCAGCTTATAATGGTTACAAATAAAGCAATAGCATCACAAATTTCACAAAT
AAAGCATTTTTTTCACTGCATTCTAGTTGTGGTTTGTCCAAACTCATCAATGTATCTTATCATGTCTGGC
TCTAGCTATCCCGCCCCTAACTCCGCCCATCCCGCCCCTAACTCCGCCCAGTTCCGCCCATTCTCCGCCC
CATGGCTGACTAATTTTTTTTATTTATGCAGAGGCCGAGGCCGCCTCGGCCTCTGAGCTATTCCAGAAGT
AGTGAGGAGGCTTTTTTGGAGGCCTAGGGACGTACCCAATTCGCCCTATAGTGAGTCGTATTACGCGCGC
TCACTGGCCGTCGTTTTACAACGTCGTGACTGGGAAAACCCTGGCGTTACCCAACTTAATCGCCTTGCAG
CACATCCCCCTTTCGCCAGCTGGCGTAATAGCGAAGAGGCCCGCACCGATCGCCCTTCCCAACAGTTGCG
CAGCCTGAATGGCGAATGGG
[124 nt withheld, positions 9121-9244]
C
[91 nt withheld, positions 9246-9336]
A
[49 nt withheld, positions 9338-9386]
CCTTTGACGTTGGAGTCCACGTTCTTT
[37 nt withheld, positions 9414-9450]
ACCCTATCTCGGTCTATTCTTTTGATTTATAAGGGATTTTGCCGATTTCGGCCTATTGGTTAAAAAATGA
GCTGATTTAACAAAAATTTAACGCGAATTTTAACAAAATATTAACGCTTACAATTTAGGTGGCACTTTTC
GGGGAAATGTGCGCGGAACCCCTATTTGTTTATTTTTCTAAATACATTCAAATATGTATCCGCTCATGAG
ACAATAACCCTGATAAATGCTTCAATAATATTGAAAAAGGAAGAGTATGAGTATTCAACATTTCCGTGTC
GCCCTTATTCCCTTTTTTGCGGCATTTTGCCTTCCTGTTTTTGCTCACCCAGAAACGCTGGTGAAAGTAA
AAGATGCTGAAGATCAGTTGGGTGCACGAGTGGGTTACATCGAACTGGATCTCAACAGCGGTAAGATCCT
TGAGAGTTTTCGCCCCGAAGAACGTTTTCCAATGATGAGCACTTTTAAAGTTCTGCTATGTGGCGCGGTA
TTATCCCGTATTGACGCCGGGCAAGAGCAACTCGGTCGCCGCATACACTATTCTCAGAATGACTTGGTTG
AGTACTCACCAGTCACAGAAAAGCATCTTACGGATGGCATGACAGTAAGAGAATTATGCAGTGCTGCCAT
AACCATGAGTGATAACACTGCGGCCAACTTACTTCTGACAACGATCGGAGGACCGAAGGAGCTAACCGCT
TTTTTGCACAACATGGGGGATCATGTAACTCGCCTTGATCGTTGGGAACCGGAGCTGAATGAAGCCATAC
CAAACGACGAGCGTGACACCACGATGCCTGTAGCAATGGCAACAACGTTGCGCAAACTATTAACTGGCGA
ACTACTTACTCTAGCTTCCCGGCAACAATTAATAGACTGGATGGAGGCGGATAAAGTTGCAGGACCACTT
CTGCGCTCGGCCCTTCCGGCTGGCTGGTTTATTGCTGATAAATCTGGAGCCGGTGAGCGTGGGTCTCGCG
GTATCATTGCAGCACTGGGGCCAGATGGTAAGCCCTCCCGTATCGTAGTTATCTACACGACGGGGAGTCA
GGCAACTATGGATGAACGAAATAGACAGATCGCTGAGATAGGTGCCTCACTGATTAAGCATTGGTAACTG
TCAGACCAAGTTTACTCATATATACTTTAGATTGATTTAAAACTTCATTTTTAATTTAAAAGGATCTAGG
TGAAGATCCTTTTTGATAATCTCATGACCAAAATCCCTTAACGTGAGTTTTCGTTCCACTGAGCGTCAGA
CCCCGTAGAAAAGATCAAAGGATCTTCTTGAGATCCTTTTTTTCTGCGCGTAATCTGCTGCTTGCAAACA
AAAAAACCACCGCTACCAGCGGTGGTTTGTTTGCCGGATCAAGAGCTACCAACTCTTTTTCCGAAGGTAA
CTGGCTTCAGCAGAGCGCAGATACCAAATACTGTTCTTCTAGTGTAGCCGTAGTTAGGCCACCACTTCAA
GAACTCTGTAGCACCGCCTACATACCTCGCTCTGCTAATCCTGTTACCAGTGGCTGCTGCCAGTGGCGAT
AAGTCGTGTCTTACCGGGTTGGACTCAAGACGATAGTTACCGGATAAGGCGCAGCGGTCGGGCTGAACGG
GGGGTTCGTGCACACAGCCCAGCTTGGAGCGAACGACCTACACCGAACTGAGATACCTACAGCGTGAGCT
ATGAGAAAGCGCCACGCTTCCCGAAGGGAGAAAGGCGGACAGGTATCCGGTAAGCGGCAGGGTCGGAACA
GGAGAGCGCACGAGGGAGCTTCCAGGGGGAAACGCCTGGTATCTTTATAGTCCTGTCGGGTTTCGCCACC
TCTGACTTGAGCGTCGATTTTTGTGATGCTCGTCAGGGGGGCGGAGCCTATGGAAAAACGCCAGCAACGC
GGCCTTTTTACGGTTCCTGGCCTTTTGCTGGCCTTTTGCTCACATGTTCTTTCCTGCGTTATCCCCTGAT
TCTGTGGATAACCGTATTACCGCCTTTGAGTGAGCTGATACCGCTCGCCGCAGCCGAACGACCGAGCGCA
GCGAGTCAGTGAGCGAGGAAGCGGAAGAGCGCCCAATACGCAAACCGCCTCTCCCCGCGCGTTGGCCGAT
TCATTAATGCAGCTGGCACGACAGGTTTCCCGACTGGAAAGCGGGCAGTGAGCGCAACGCAATTAATGTG
AGTTAGCTCACTCATTAGGCACCCCAGGCTTTACACTTTATGCTTCCGGCTCGTATGTTGTGTGGAATTG
T
